>Addgene plasmid #22161 | pEBG-hBEN-deltaNLS3 | addgene partial sequence | sequence record 27987 | 22161 with hBEN-F
GCCTTTCCAGGACTCATCCCAAAGCCTGATGAAGATGACGCCAACAGACTCGGGGAGAAGGTGATCCTGC
GGGAGCAGGTGAAGGAACTCTTCAACGAGAAATACGGTGAGGCCCTGGGCCTGAACCGGCCGGTGCTGGT
CCCTTATAAACTAATCCGGGACAGCCCAGACGCCGTGGAGGTCACGGGTCTGCCTGATGACATCCCCTTC
CGGAACCCCAACACGTACGACATCCACCGGCTGGAGAAGATCCTGAAGGCCCGAGAGCATGTCCGCATGG
TCATCATTAACCAGCTCCAACCCTTTGCAGAAATCTGCAATGATGCCAAGGTGCCAGCCAAAGACAGCAG
CATTGTCTCGGAAGGAAATTCCGTCTCCTCTTCCTCCTCGTCTTCCTCTTCCTCGTCCTCTAACCCGGAT
TCAGTGGCATCGGCCAACCAGATCTCACTCGTGCAATGGCCAATGTACATGGTGGACTATGCCGGCCTGA
ACGTGCAGCTCCCGGGACCTCTTAATTACAGCGGCCGCGACTCTAGAGTGAGGGTCCCCACCTGGGACCC
TTGAGAGTATCAGGTCTCCCACGTGGGAGACAAGAAATCCCTGTTTAATATTTAAACAGCAGTGTTCCCC
ATCTGGGTCC
