>Addgene plasmid #22161 | pEBG-hBEN-deltaNLS3 | addgene partial sequence | sequence record 27988 | 22161 with pGEX5
CTGGTTCCGCGTGGANCCACTAGTGGTACCATCGATGGAATGGCCTTGCTGGGTAAGCGCTGTGACGTCC
CCACCAACGGCTGCGGACCCGACCGCTGGAACTCCGCGTTCACCCGCAAAGACGAGATCATCACCAGCCT
CGTGTCTGCCTTAGACTCCATGTGCTCAGCGCTGTCCAAACTGAACGCCGAGGTGGCCTGTGTCGCCGTG
CACGATGAGAGCGCCTTTGTGGTGGGCACAGAGAAGGGGAGAATGTTCCTGAATGCCCGGAAGGAGCTAC
AGTCAGACTTCCTCAGGTTCTGCCGAGGGCCCCCGTGGAAGGATCCGGAGGCAGAGCACCCCAAGAAGGT
GCAGCGGGGCGAGGGTGGAGGCCGTAGCCTCCCTCGGTCCTCCCTGGAACACGGCTCAGATGTGTACCTT
CTGCGGAAGATGGTAGAGGAGGTGTTTGATGTTCTTTATAGCGAGGCCCTGGGAAGGGCCAGTGTGGTGC
CACTGCCCTATGAGAGGCTGCTCAGGGAGCCAGGGCTGCTGGCCGTGCAGGGGCTGCCCGAAGGCCTGGC
CTTCCGAAGGCCAGCCGAGTATGACCCCAAGGCCCTCATGGCCATCCTGGAACACAGCCACCGCATCCGC
TTCAAGCTCAAGAGGCCACTTGAGG
