[The description below was written by a language model from this plasmid's Addgene catalogue record.]
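Description:
pEBG-hBEN-deltaNLS3 is a mammalian expression plasmid built on the pEBG backbone (about 6 kb) carrying a roughly 2.9 kb human cDNA for BEN, also known as MusTRD1 and encoded by the GTF2IRD1 gene. It is propagated in E. coli under ampicillin selection. The record does not list the origin of replication, the copy number or any mammalian selection marker. The promoter is also not stated explicitly, although the recommended 5′ sequencing primer is an EF-1α forward primer, which suggests that the insert lies downstream of an EF-1α promoter, a strong constitutive promoter in mammalian cells. The insert was cloned by restriction enzymes between ClaI at the 5′ end and NotI at the 3′ end; whether these sites survive is unknown.

The encoded protein carries GST and His tags at its N terminus, allowing glutathione or metal-affinity pull-down and detection with tag-specific antibodies after expression in mammalian cells. The defining feature is a deletion of amino acids 883–889, and the "deltaNLS3" name implies that this removes a putative nuclear localization signal, the third so designated. GTF2IRD1 is a member of the TFII-I family of transcription factors, and the associated publication concerns repression of TFII-I-dependent transcription through nuclear exclusion. This mutant is therefore suited to testing how loss of that motif affects the subcellular distribution of BEN, its interaction with partner proteins, and its influence on TFII-I localization and transcriptional activity, typically in comparison with the wild-type protein. No feature table was provided, so element positions and other backbone details cannot be confirmed from the record.
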