Addgene plasmid #22161: pEBG-hBEN-deltaNLS3
Depositing lab: Ananda Roy. Depositing organization: Tufts University. Publication: Repression of TFII-I-dependent transcription by nuclear exclusion. Tussie-Luna MI, Bayarsaihan D, Ruddle FH, Roy AL. Proc Natl Acad Sci U S A. 2001 Jul 3. 98(14):7789-94. 10.1073/pnas.141222298 PubMed 11438732.
Backbone
  Vector backbone: pEBG
  Backbone size w/o insert (bp): 6000
  Vector type: Mammalian Expression
Growth in bacteria
  Bacterial resistance: Ampicillin, 100 μg/mL
  Growth temperature: 37°C
  Growth strain: DH5alpha
  Copy number: Unknown
Gene/Insert
  Gene/Insert name: hBEN (alt name: MusTRD1)
  Species: H. sapiens (human)
  Insert size (bp): 2900
  Mutation: Deletion of amino acids 883-889
  Entrez Gene: GTF2IRD1 (a.k.a. BEN, CREAM1, GTF3, MUSTRD1, RBAP2, WBS, WBSCR11, WBSCR12, hMusTRD1alpha1)
  Tag / fusion protein: GST (N terminal on insert); His (N terminal on insert)
  Cloning method: Restriction Enzyme; 5′ cloning site ClaI (unknown if destroyed); 3′ cloning site NotI (unknown if destroyed)
  Sequencing primers: 5′ EF-1a Forward
Terms and licenses: Academic/Nonprofit Terms; Industry Terms: Not Available to Industry
How to cite: pEBG-hBEN-deltaNLS3 was a gift from Ananda Roy (Addgene plasmid # 22161 ; http://n2t.net/addgene:22161 ; RRID:Addgene_22161)
